Addgene plasmid #180397: AAV.CBA.YFP.miR-E_shIrak1-1
Purpose: Producing AAV that encodes mouse Irak1 shRNA-1 with miR-E backbone
Depositing lab: Huda Zoghbi. Depositing organization: Baylor College of Medicine. Publication: Cross-species genetic screens identify transglutaminase 5 as a regulator of polyglutamine-expanded ataxin-1. Lee WS, Al-Ramahi I, Jeong HH, Jang Y, Lin T, Adamski CJ, Lavery LA, Rath S, Richman R, Bondar VV, Alcala E, Revelli JP, Orr HT, Liu Z, Botas J, Zoghbi HY. J Clin Invest. 2022 May 2;132(9). pii: 156616. doi: 10.1172/JCI156616. PubMed 35499073.
Backbone
  Vector backbone: AAV.CBA.YFP.miR-E
  Backbone size w/o insert (bp): 6337
  Vector type: AAV, RNAi
Growth in bacteria
  Bacterial resistance: Ampicillin, 100 μg/mL
  Growth temperature: 37°C
  Growth strain: NEB Stable
  Copy number: High Copy
Gene/Insert
  Gene/Insert name: shIrak1-1
  gRNA/shRNA sequence: ACCGGGCTATTCAGTTTTTACA
  Species: M. musculus (mouse)
  Insert size (bp): 97
  Entrez Gene: Irak1 (a.k.a. AA408924, IRA, IRAK, IRAK-1, IRAK1-S, IRAK1b, Il, Il1rak, Plpk, mP, mPLK)
  Promoter: CBA
  Cloning method: Gibson Cloning
  Sequencing primers: 5′ ACTACCTGAGCTACCAGTCC; 3′ CATAGCGTAAAAGGAGCAACA
Terms and licenses: Academic/Nonprofit Terms; Industry Terms: Not Available to Industry
How to cite: AAV.CBA.YFP.miR-E_shIrak1-1 was a gift from Huda Zoghbi (Addgene plasmid # 180397 ; http://n2t.net/addgene:180397 ; RRID:Addgene_180397)
