[The description below was written by a language model from this plasmid's Addgene catalogue record and pLannotate feature annotations shown in this document.]
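Description:
AAV.CBA.YFP.miR-E_shIrak1-1 is an AAV transfer plasmid for RNA interference, built to produce recombinant adeno-associated virus that knocks down mouse Irak1 while marking transduced cells with a fluorescent reporter. It is propagated in E. coli on a high-copy ColE1/pUC-type origin with ampicillin selection through β-lactamase. The plasmid backbone also carries non-functional remnants of pBR322-derived elements (rop, bom, tetracycline-resistance and lacI fragments), an SP6 promoter and an SV40 promoter lying outside the packaged region. The recombination-reduced growth strain listed in the record is consistent with the need to keep the AAV2 inverted terminal repeats intact.

Between the two AAV2 ITRs, which provide the signals for genome replication and packaging into capsids, sits a single Pol II expression cassette. A CMV enhancer joined to the chicken β-actin promoter and chimeric intron sequences (the CBA promoter) drives EYFP. The 97 bp shIrak1-1 insert lies downstream of EYFP in a miR-E scaffold, an optimised miR-30a-based context, of which the annotation detects the 3′ miR-30a flank. The shRNA is therefore transcribed as part of the reporter transcript and processed by the endogenous microRNA pathway, so YFP fluorescence reports cells expressing the hairpin. A WPRE enhances transcript expression, and a bovine growth hormone polyadenylation signal terminates the cassette.

The depositor and sequencing-derived records agree in layout, differing by about a dozen nucleotides, mainly around one ITR. This is the first of a numbered series of Irak1 hairpins, and the associated publication concerns genetic screens for regulators of polyglutamine-expanded ataxin-1.
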