Features (pLannotate 1.2.2; 21 found; start..end, strand, type, name):
    225..351     +  ncRNA          3' miR-30a: sequence downstream of the 71-nt precursor of the human miR-30a microRNA (Zeng et al., 2002) miRNA
    379..967     +  misc_feature   WPRE: woodchuck hepatitis virus posttranscriptional regulatory element
   1000..1224    +  polyA_signal   bGH poly(A) signal: bovine growth hormone polyadenylation signal
   1228..1249    +  promoter       SV40 promoter (fragment): SV40 enhancer and early promoter
   1310..1439    +  repeat_region  AAV2 ITR (fragment): inverted terminal repeat of adeno-associated virus serotype 2 inverted
   1445..1774    -  promoter       SV40 promoter: SV40 enhancer and early promoter
   1781..1837    -  CDS            lacI (fragment): lac repressor; lacI; The lac repressor binds to the lac operator to inhibit transcription in E. coli. This inhibition can be relieved by adding lactose or isopropyl-β-D-thiogalactopyranoside (IPTG).
   2020..2608    -  rep_origin     ori: high-copy-number ColE1/pMB1/pBR322/pUC origin of replication
   2779..3639    -  CDS            AmpR: β-lactamase; bla; confers resistance to ampicillin, carbenicillin, and related antibiotics
   3640..3744    -  promoter       AmpR promoter: bla
   3839..3874    +  CDS            rop (fragment): Rop protein, which maintains plasmids at low copy number; rop
   3976..4024    +  misc_feature   bom (fragment): basis of mobility region from pBR322
   4025..4304    -  CDS            TcR (fragment): tetracycline efflux protein; tet; confers resistance to tetracycline
   4532..4550    +  promoter       SP6 promoter: promoter for bacteriophage SP6 RNA polymerase
   4569..4700    -  repeat_region  AAV2 ITR (fragment): inverted terminal repeat of adeno-associated virus serotype 2 inverted
   4756..5004    +  enhancer       CMV enhancer (fragment): human cytomegalovirus immediate early enhancer
   5006..5283    +  promoter       chicken β-actin promoter: No description available
   5284..5420    +  intron         hybrid intron (fragment): hybrid between chicken β-actin (CBA) and minute virus of mice (MMV) introns (Gray et al., 2011)
   5509..5639    +  intron         chimeric intron (fragment): chimera between introns from chicken β-actin and rabbit β-globin
   5637..5705    +  CDS            HBB (fragment): HBB_LEPEU - Experimental evidence at protein level: Swiss-Prot protein existence level 1. Involved in oxygen transport from the lung to the various peripheral tissues. From Lepus europaeus (European hare).
   5712..6431    +  CDS            EYFP: enhanced YFP mammalian codon-optimized
>Addgene plasmid #180397 | AAV.CBA.YFP.miR-E_shIrak1-1 | depositor full sequence | sequence record 350472 | Full Sequence
GGCCGCCTCGACTAGGGATAACAGGGTAATTGTTTGAATGAGGCTTCAGTACTTTACAGAATCGTTGCCT
GCACATCTTGGAAACACTTGCTGGGATTACTTCGACTTCTTAACCCAACAGAAGGCTCGAGAAGGTATAT
TGCTGTTGACAGTGAGCGACCGGGCTATTCAGTTTTTACATAGTGAAGCCACAGATGTATGTAAAAACTG
AATAGCCCGGGTGCCTACTGCCTCGGACTTCAAGGGGCTAGAATTCGAGCAATTATCTTGTTTACTAAAA
CTGAATACCTTGCTATCTCTTTGATACATTTTTACAAAGCTGAATTAAAATGGTATAAATTAAATCACTT
TTTTCAATTGACGCGTAAGCTTATCGATAATCAACCTCTGGATTACAAAATTTGTGAAAGATTGACTGGT
ATTCTTAACTATGTTGCTCCTTTTACGCTATGTGGATACGCTGCTTTAATGCCTTTGTATCATGCTATTG
CTTCCCGTATGGCTTTCATTTTCTCCTCCTTGTATAAATCCTGGTTGCTGTCTCTTTATGAGGAGTTGTG
GCCCGTTGTCAGGCAACGTGGCGTGGTGTGCACTGTGTTTGCTGACGCAACCCCCACTGGTTGGGGCATT
GCCACCACCTGTCAGCTCCTTTCCGGGACTTTCGCTTTCCCCCTCCCTATTGCCACGGCGGAACTCATCG
CCGCCTGCCTTGCCCGCTGCTGGACAGGGGCTCGGCTGTTGGGCACTGACAATTCCGTGGTGTTGTCGGG
GAAATCATCGTCCTTTCCTTGGCTGCTCGCCTGTGTTGCCACCTGGATTCTGCGCGGGACGTCCTTCTGC
TACGTCCCTTCGGCCCTCAATCCAGCGGACCTTCCTTCCCGCGGCCTGCTGCCGGCTCTGCGGCCTCTTC
CGCGTCTTCGCCTTCGCCCTCAGACGAGTCGGATCTCCCTTTGGGCCGCCTCCCCGCATCGATACCGTCG
ACTCGCTGATCAGCCTCGACTGTGCCTTCTAGTTGCCAGCCATCTGTTGTTTGCCCCTCCCCCGTGCCTT
CCTTGACCCTGGAAGGTGCCACTCCCACTGTCCTTTCCTAATAAAATGAGGAAATTGCATCGCATTGTCT
GAGTAGGTGTCATTCTATTCTGGGGGGTGGGGTGGGGCAGGACAGCAAGGGGGAGGATTGGGAAGACAAT
AGCAGGCATGCTGGGGATGCGGTGGGCTCTATGGCTTCTGAGGCGGAAAGAACCAGCTGGGGCTCGACTA
GAGCATGGCTACGTAGATAAGTAGCATGGCGGGTTAATCATTAACTACAAGGAACCCCTAGTGATGGAGT
TGGCCACTCCCTCTCTGCGCGCTCGCTCGCTCACTGAGGCCGGGCGACCAAAGGTCGCCCGACGCCCGGG
CTTTGCCCGGGCGGCCTCAGTGAGCGAGCGAGCGCGCAGAGCTTTTTGCAAAAGCCTAGGCCTCCAAAAA
AGCCTCCTCACTACTTCTGGAATAGCTCAGAGGCCGAGGCGGCCTCGGCCTCTGCATAAATAAAAAAAAT
TAGTCAGCCATGGGGCGGAGAATGGGCGGAACTGGGCGGAGTTAGGGGCGGGATGGGCGGAGTTAGGGGC
GGGACTATGGTTGCTGACTAATTGAGATGCATGCTTTGCATACTTCTGCCTGCTGGGGAGCCTGGGGACT
TTCCACACCTGGTTGCTGACTAATTGAGATGCATGCTTTGCATACTTCTGCCTGCTGGGGAGCCTGGGGA
CTTTCCACACCCTAACTGACACACATTCCACAGCTGCATTAATGAATCGGCCAACGCGCGGGGAGAGGCG
GTTTGCGTATTGGGCGCTCTTCCGCTTCCTCGCTCACTGACTCGCTGCGCTCGGTCGTTCGGCTGCGGCG
AGCGGTATCAGCTCACTCAAAGGCGGTAATACGGTTATCCACAGAATCAGGGGATAACGCAGGAAAGAAC
ATGTGAGCAAAAGGCCAGCAAAAGGCCAGGAACCGTAAAAAGGCCGCGTTGCTGGCGTTTTTCCATAGGC
TCCGCCCCCCTGACGAGCATCACAAAAATCGACGCTCAAGTCAGAGGTGGCGAAACCCGACAGGACTATA
AAGATACCAGGCGTTTCCCCCTGGAAGCTCCCTCGTGCGCTCTCCTGTTCCGACCCTGCCGCTTACCGGA
TACCTGTCCGCCTTTCTCCCTTCGGGAAGCGTGGCGCTTTCTCATAGCTCACGCTGTAGGTATCTCAGTT
CGGTGTAGGTCGTTCGCTCCAAGCTGGGCTGTGTGCACGAACCCCCCGTTCAGCCCGACCGCTGCGCCTT
ATCCGGTAACTATCGTCTTGAGTCCAACCCGGTAAGACACGACTTATCGCCACTGGCAGCAGCCACTGGT
AACAGGATTAGCAGAGCGAGGTATGTAGGCGGTGCTACAGAGTTCTTGAAGTGGTGGCCTAACTACGGCT
ACACTAGAAGAACAGTATTTGGTATCTGCGCTCTGCTGAAGCCAGTTACCTTCGGAAAAAGAGTTGGTAG
CTCTTGATCCGGCAAACAAACCACCGCTGGTAGCGGTGGTTTTTTTGTTTGCAAGCAGCAGATTACGCGC
AGAAAAAAAGGATCTCAAGAAGATCCTTTGATCTTTTCTACGGGGTCTGACGCTCAGTGGAACGAAAACT
CACGTTAAGGGATTTTGGTCATGAGATTATCAAAAAGGATCTTCACCTAGATCCTTTTAAATTAAAAATG
AAGTTTTAAATCAATCTAAAGTATATATGAGTAAACTTGGTCTGACAGTTACCAATGCTTAATCAGTGAG
GCACCTATCTCAGCGATCTGTCTATTTCGTTCATCCATAGTTGCCTGACTCCCCGTCGTGTAGATAACTA
CGATACGGGAGGGCTTACCATCTGGCCCCAGTGCTGCAATGATACCGCGAGACCCACGCTCACCGGCTCC
AGATTTATCAGCAATAAACCAGCCAGCCGGAAGGGCCGAGCGCAGAAGTGGTCCTGCAACTTTATCCGCC
TCCATCCAGTCTATTAATTGTTGCCGGGAAGCTAGAGTAAGTAGTTCGCCAGTTAATAGTTTGCGCAACG
TTGTTGCCATTGCTACAGGCATCGTGGTGTCACGCTCGTCGTTTGGTATGGCTTCATTCAGCTCCGGTTC
CCAACGATCAAGGCGAGTTACATGATCCCCCATGTTGTGCAAAAAAGCGGTTAGCTCCTTCGGTCCTCCG
ATCGTTGTCAGAAGTAAGTTGGCCGCAGTGTTATCACTCATGGTTATGGCAGCACTGCATAATTCTCTTA
CTGTCATGCCATCCGTAAGATGCTTTTCTGTGACTGGTGAGTACTCAACCAAGTCATTCTGAGAATAGTG
TATGCGGCGACCGAGTTGCTCTTGCCCGGCGTCAATACGGGATAATACCGCGCCACATAGCAGAACTTTA
AAAGTGCTCATCATTGGAAAACGTTCTTCGGGGCGAAAACTCTCAAGGATCTTACCGCTGTTGAGATCCA
GTTCGATGTAACCCACTCGTGCACCCAACTGATCTTCAGCATCTTTTACTTTCACCAGCGTTTCTGGGTG
AGCAAAAACAGGAAGGCAAAATGCCGCAAAAAAGGGAATAAGGGCGACACGGAAATGTTGAATACTCATA
CTCTTCCTTTTTCAATATTATTGAAGCATTTATCAGGGTTATTGTCTCATGAGCGGATACATATTTGAAT
GTATTTAGAAAAATAAACAAATAGGGGTTCCGCGCACATTTCCCCGAAAAGTGCCACCTGACGTCTAAGA
AACCATTATTATCATGACATTAACCTATAAAAATAGGCGTATCACGAGGCCCTTTCGTCTCGCGCGTTTC
GGTGATGACGGTGAAAACCTCTGACACATGCAGCTCCCGGAGACGGTCACAGCTTGTCTGTAAGCGGATG
CCGGGAGCAGACAAGCCCGTCAGGGCGCGTCAGCGGGTGTTGGCGGGTGTCGGGGCTGGCTTAACTATGC
GGCATCAGAGCAGATTGTACTGAGAGTGCACCATTCGACGCTCTCCCTTATGCGACTCCTGCATTAGGAA
GCAGCCCAGTAGTAGGTTGAGGCCGTTGAGCACCGCCGCCGCAAGGAATGGTGCATGCAAGGAGATGGCG
CCCAACAGTCCCCCGGCCACGGGGCCTGCCACCATACCCACGCCGAAACAAGCGCTCATGAGCCCGAAGT
GGCGAGCCCGATCTTCCCCATCGGTGATGTCGGCGATATAGGCGCCAGCAACCGCACCTGTGGCGCCGGT
GATGCCGGCCACGATGCGTCCGGCGTAGAGGATCTGGCTAGCGATGACCCTGCTGATTGGTTCGCTGACC
ATTTCCGGGTGCGGGACGGCGTTACCAGAAACTCAGAAGGTTCGTCCAACCAAACCGACTCTGACGGCAG
TTTACGAGAGAGATGATAGGGTCTGCTTCAGTAAGCCAGATGCTACACAATTAGGCTTGTACATATTGTC
GTTAGAACGCGGCTACAATTAATACATAACCTTATGTATCATACACATACGATTTAGGTGACACTATAGA
ATACACGGAATTAATTCTAGCTGCGCGCTCGCTCGCTCACTGAGGCCGCCCGGGCAAAGCCCGGGCGTCG
GGCGACCTTTGGTCGCCCGGCCTCAGTGAGCGAGCGAGCGCGCAGAGAGGGAGTGGCCAACTCCATCACT
AGGGGTTCCTTGTAGTTAATGATTAACCCGCCATGCTACTTATCTACGTAGCCATGCTCTAGGTACCATT
GACGTCAATAATGACGTATGTTCCCATAGTAACGCCAATAGGGACTTTCCATTGACGTCAATGGGTGGAC
TATTTACGGTAAACTGCCCACTTGGCAGTACATCAAGTGTATCATATGCCAAGTACGCCCCCTATTGACG
TCAATGACGGTAAATGGCCCGCCTGGCATTATGCCCAGTACATGACCTTATGGGACTTTCCTACTTGGCA
GTACATCTACGTATTAGTCATCGCTATTACCATGGTCGAGGTGAGCCCCACGTTCTGCTTCACTCTCCCC
ATCTCCCCCCCCTCCCCACCCCCAATTTTGTATTTATTTATTTTTTAATTATTTTGTGCAGCGATGGGGG
CGGGGGGGGGGGGGGGGCGCGCGCCAGGCGGGGCGGGGCGGGGCGAGGGGCGGGGCGGGGCGAGGCGGAG
AGGTGCGGCGGCAGCCAATCAGAGCGGCGCGCTCCGAAAGTTTCCTTTTATGGCGAGGCGGCGGCGGCGG
CGGCCCTATAAAAAGCGAAGCGCGCGGCGGGCGGGAGTCGCTGCGACGCTGCCTTCGCCCCGTGCCCCGC
TCCGCCGCCGCCTCGCGCCGCCCGCCCCGGCTCTGACTGACCGCGTTACTCCCACAGGTGAGCGGGCGGG
ACGGCCCTTCTCCTCCGGGCTGTAATTAGCGCTTGGTTTAATGACGGCTTGTTTCTTTTCTGTGGCTGCG
TGAAAGCCTTGAGGGGCTCCGGGAGGGCCCTTTGTGCGGGGGGAGCGGCTCGGGGCTGTCCGCGGGGGGA
CGGCTGCCTTCGGGGGGGACGGGGCAGGGCGGGGTTCGGCTTCTGGCGTGTGACCGGCGGCTCTAGAGCC
TCTGCTAACCATGTTCATGCCTTCTTCTTTTTCCTACAGCTCCTGGGCAACGTGCTGGTTATTGTGCTGT
CTCATCATTTTGGCAAAGAATTGGATCCACCGGTCGCCACCATGGTGAGCAAGGGCGAGGAGCTGTTCAC
CGGGGTGGTGCCCATCCTGGTCGAGCTGGACGGCGACGTAAACGGCCACAAGTTCAGCGTGTCCGGCGAG
GGCGAGGGCGATGCCACCTACGGCAAGCTGACCCTGAAGTTCATCTGCACCACCGGCAAGCTGCCCGTGC
CCTGGCCCACCCTCGTGACCACCTTCGGCTACGGCCTGCAGTGCTTCGCCCGCTACCCCGACCACATGAA
GCAGCACGACTTCTTCAAGTCCGCCATGCCCGAAGGCTACGTCCAGGAGCGCACCATCTTCTTCAAGGAC
GACGGCAACTACAAGACCCGCGCCGAGGTGAAGTTCGAGGGCGACACCCTGGTGAACCGCATCGAGCTGA
AGGGCATCGACTTCAAGGAGGACGGCAACATCCTGGGGCACAAGCTGGAGTACAACTACAACAGCCACAA
CGTCTATATCATGGCCGACAAGCAGAAGAACGGCATCAAGGTGAACTTCAAGATCCGCCACAACATCGAG
GACGGCAGCGTGCAGCTCGCCGACCACTACCAGCAGAACACCCCCATCGGCGACGGCCCCGTGCTGCTGC
CCGACAACCACTACCTGAGCTACCAGTCCGCCCTGAGCAAAGACCCCAACGAGAAGCGCGATCACATGGT
CCTGCTGGAGTTCGTGACCGCCGCCGGGATCACTCTCGGCATGGACGAGCTGTACAAGTAAAGC
