Features (pLannotate 1.2.2; 22 found; start..end, strand, type, name):
    225..351     +  ncRNA          3' miR-30a: sequence downstream of the 71-nt precursor of the human miR-30a microRNA (Zeng et al., 2002) miRNA
    379..967     +  misc_feature   WPRE: woodchuck hepatitis virus posttranscriptional regulatory element
   1000..1224    +  polyA_signal   bGH poly(A) signal: bovine growth hormone polyadenylation signal
   1228..1249    +  promoter       SV40 promoter (fragment): SV40 enhancer and early promoter
   1310..1401    +  repeat_region  AAV2 ITR (fragment): inverted terminal repeat of adeno-associated virus serotype 2 inverted
   1401..1430    -  repeat_region  AAV2 ITR (fragment): inverted terminal repeat of adeno-associated virus serotype 2 inverted
   1434..1763    -  promoter       SV40 promoter: SV40 enhancer and early promoter
   1770..1826    -  CDS            lacI (fragment): lac repressor; lacI; The lac repressor binds to the lac operator to inhibit transcription in E. coli. This inhibition can be relieved by adding lactose or isopropyl-β-D-thiogalactopyranoside (IPTG).
   2009..2597    -  rep_origin     ori: high-copy-number ColE1/pMB1/pBR322/pUC origin of replication
   2768..3628    -  CDS            AmpR: β-lactamase; bla; confers resistance to ampicillin, carbenicillin, and related antibiotics
   3629..3733    -  promoter       AmpR promoter: bla
   3828..3863    +  CDS            rop (fragment): Rop protein, which maintains plasmids at low copy number; rop
   3965..4013    +  misc_feature   bom (fragment): basis of mobility region from pBR322
   4014..4293    -  CDS            TcR (fragment): tetracycline efflux protein; tet; confers resistance to tetracycline
   4521..4539    +  promoter       SP6 promoter: promoter for bacteriophage SP6 RNA polymerase
   4558..4689    -  repeat_region  AAV2 ITR (fragment): inverted terminal repeat of adeno-associated virus serotype 2 inverted
   4745..4993    +  enhancer       CMV enhancer (fragment): human cytomegalovirus immediate early enhancer
   4995..5272    +  promoter       chicken β-actin promoter: No description available
   5273..5408    +  intron         hybrid intron (fragment): hybrid between chicken β-actin (CBA) and minute virus of mice (MMV) introns (Gray et al., 2011)
   5497..5627    +  intron         chimeric intron (fragment): chimera between introns from chicken β-actin and rabbit β-globin
   5625..5693    +  CDS            HBB (fragment): HBB_LEPEU - Experimental evidence at protein level: Swiss-Prot protein existence level 1. Involved in oxygen transport from the lung to the various peripheral tissues. From Lepus europaeus (European hare).
   5700..6419    +  CDS            EYFP: enhanced YFP mammalian codon-optimized
>Addgene plasmid #180397 | AAV.CBA.YFP.miR-E_shIrak1-1 | addgene full sequence | sequence record 354014 | Addgene NGS Result
GGCCGCCTCGACTAGGGATAACAGGGTAATTGTTTGAATGAGGCTTCAGTACTTTACAGAATCGTTGCCT
GCACATCTTGGAAACACTTGCTGGGATTACTTCGACTTCTTAACCCAACAGAAGGCTCGAGAAGGTATAT
TGCTGTTGACAGTGAGCGACCGGGCTATTCAGTTTTTACATAGTGAAGCCACAGATGTATGTAAAAACTG
AATAGCCCGGGTGCCTACTGCCTCGGACTTCAAGGGGCTAGAATTCGAGCAATTATCTTGTTTACTAAAA
CTGAATACCTTGCTATCTCTTTGATACATTTTTACAAAGCTGAATTAAAATGGTATAAATTAAATCACTT
TTTTCAATTGACGCGTAAGCTTATCGATAATCAACCTCTGGATTACAAAATTTGTGAAAGATTGACTGGT
ATTCTTAACTATGTTGCTCCTTTTACGCTATGTGGATACGCTGCTTTAATGCCTTTGTATCATGCTATTG
CTTCCCGTATGGCTTTCATTTTCTCCTCCTTGTATAAATCCTGGTTGCTGTCTCTTTATGAGGAGTTGTG
GCCCGTTGTCAGGCAACGTGGCGTGGTGTGCACTGTGTTTGCTGACGCAACCCCCACTGGTTGGGGCATT
GCCACCACCTGTCAGCTCCTTTCCGGGACTTTCGCTTTCCCCCTCCCTATTGCCACGGCGGAACTCATCG
CCGCCTGCCTTGCCCGCTGCTGGACAGGGGCTCGGCTGTTGGGCACTGACAATTCCGTGGTGTTGTCGGG
GAAATCATCGTCCTTTCCTTGGCTGCTCGCCTGTGTTGCCACCTGGATTCTGCGCGGGACGTCCTTCTGC
TACGTCCCTTCGGCCCTCAATCCAGCGGACCTTCCTTCCCGCGGCCTGCTGCCGGCTCTGCGGCCTCTTC
CGCGTCTTCGCCTTCGCCCTCAGACGAGTCGGATCTCCCTTTGGGCCGCCTCCCCGCATCGATACCGTCG
ACTCGCTGATCAGCCTCGACTGTGCCTTCTAGTTGCCAGCCATCTGTTGTTTGCCCCTCCCCCGTGCCTT
CCTTGACCCTGGAAGGTGCCACTCCCACTGTCCTTTCCTAATAAAATGAGGAAATTGCATCGCATTGTCT
GAGTAGGTGTCATTCTATTCTGGGGGGTGGGGTGGGGCAGGACAGCAAGGGGGAGGATTGGGAAGACAAT
AGCAGGCATGCTGGGGATGCGGTGGGCTCTATGGCTTCTGAGGCGGAAAGAACCAGCTGGGGCTCGACTA
GAGCATGGCTACGTAGATAAGTAGCATGGCGGGTTAATCATTAACTACAAGGAACCCCTAGTGATGGAGT
TGGCCACTCCCTCTCTGCGCGCTCGCTCGCTCACTGAGGCCGGGCGACCAAAGGTCGCCCGACGCCCGGG
CGGCCTCAGTGAGCGAGCGAGCGCGCAGAGCTTTTTGCAAAAGCCTAGGCCTCCAAAAAAGCCTCCTCAC
TACTTCTGGAATAGCTCAGAGGCCGAGGCGGCCTCGGCCTCTGCATAAATAAAAAAAATTAGTCAGCCAT
GGGGCGGAGAATGGGCGGAACTGGGCGGAGTTAGGGGCGGGATGGGCGGAGTTAGGGGCGGGACTATGGT
TGCTGACTAATTGAGATGCATGCTTTGCATACTTCTGCCTGCTGGGGAGCCTGGGGACTTTCCACACCTG
GTTGCTGACTAATTGAGATGCATGCTTTGCATACTTCTGCCTGCTGGGGAGCCTGGGGACTTTCCACACC
CTAACTGACACACATTCCACAGCTGCATTAATGAATCGGCCAACGCGCGGGGAGAGGCGGTTTGCGTATT
GGGCGCTCTTCCGCTTCCTCGCTCACTGACTCGCTGCGCTCGGTCGTTCGGCTGCGGCGAGCGGTATCAG
CTCACTCAAAGGCGGTAATACGGTTATCCACAGAATCAGGGGATAACGCAGGAAAGAACATGTGAGCAAA
AGGCCAGCAAAAGGCCAGGAACCGTAAAAAGGCCGCGTTGCTGGCGTTTTTCCATAGGCTCCGCCCCCCT
GACGAGCATCACAAAAATCGACGCTCAAGTCAGAGGTGGCGAAACCCGACAGGACTATAAAGATACCAGG
CGTTTCCCCCTGGAAGCTCCCTCGTGCGCTCTCCTGTTCCGACCCTGCCGCTTACCGGATACCTGTCCGC
CTTTCTCCCTTCGGGAAGCGTGGCGCTTTCTCATAGCTCACGCTGTAGGTATCTCAGTTCGGTGTAGGTC
GTTCGCTCCAAGCTGGGCTGTGTGCACGAACCCCCCGTTCAGCCCGACCGCTGCGCCTTATCCGGTAACT
ATCGTCTTGAGTCCAACCCGGTAAGACACGACTTATCGCCACTGGCAGCAGCCACTGGTAACAGGATTAG
CAGAGCGAGGTATGTAGGCGGTGCTACAGAGTTCTTGAAGTGGTGGCCTAACTACGGCTACACTAGAAGA
ACAGTATTTGGTATCTGCGCTCTGCTGAAGCCAGTTACCTTCGGAAAAAGAGTTGGTAGCTCTTGATCCG
GCAAACAAACCACCGCTGGTAGCGGTGGTTTTTTTGTTTGCAAGCAGCAGATTACGCGCAGAAAAAAAGG
ATCTCAAGAAGATCCTTTGATCTTTTCTACGGGGTCTGACGCTCAGTGGAACGAAAACTCACGTTAAGGG
ATTTTGGTCATGAGATTATCAAAAAGGATCTTCACCTAGATCCTTTTAAATTAAAAATGAAGTTTTAAAT
CAATCTAAAGTATATATGAGTAAACTTGGTCTGACAGTTACCAATGCTTAATCAGTGAGGCACCTATCTC
AGCGATCTGTCTATTTCGTTCATCCATAGTTGCCTGACTCCCCGTCGTGTAGATAACTACGATACGGGAG
GGCTTACCATCTGGCCCCAGTGCTGCAATGATACCGCGAGACCCACGCTCACCGGCTCCAGATTTATCAG
CAATAAACCAGCCAGCCGGAAGGGCCGAGCGCAGAAGTGGTCCTGCAACTTTATCCGCCTCCATCCAGTC
TATTAATTGTTGCCGGGAAGCTAGAGTAAGTAGTTCGCCAGTTAATAGTTTGCGCAACGTTGTTGCCATT
GCTACAGGCATCGTGGTGTCACGCTCGTCGTTTGGTATGGCTTCATTCAGCTCCGGTTCCCAACGATCAA
GGCGAGTTACATGATCCCCCATGTTGTGCAAAAAAGCGGTTAGCTCCTTCGGTCCTCCGATCGTTGTCAG
AAGTAAGTTGGCCGCAGTGTTATCACTCATGGTTATGGCAGCACTGCATAATTCTCTTACTGTCATGCCA
TCCGTAAGATGCTTTTCTGTGACTGGTGAGTACTCAACCAAGTCATTCTGAGAATAGTGTATGCGGCGAC
CGAGTTGCTCTTGCCCGGCGTCAATACGGGATAATACCGCGCCACATAGCAGAACTTTAAAAGTGCTCAT
CATTGGAAAACGTTCTTCGGGGCGAAAACTCTCAAGGATCTTACCGCTGTTGAGATCCAGTTCGATGTAA
CCCACTCGTGCACCCAACTGATCTTCAGCATCTTTTACTTTCACCAGCGTTTCTGGGTGAGCAAAAACAG
GAAGGCAAAATGCCGCAAAAAAGGGAATAAGGGCGACACGGAAATGTTGAATACTCATACTCTTCCTTTT
TCAATATTATTGAAGCATTTATCAGGGTTATTGTCTCATGAGCGGATACATATTTGAATGTATTTAGAAA
AATAAACAAATAGGGGTTCCGCGCACATTTCCCCGAAAAGTGCCACCTGACGTCTAAGAAACCATTATTA
TCATGACATTAACCTATAAAAATAGGCGTATCACGAGGCCCTTTCGTCTCGCGCGTTTCGGTGATGACGG
TGAAAACCTCTGACACATGCAGCTCCCGGAGACGGTCACAGCTTGTCTGTAAGCGGATGCCGGGAGCAGA
CAAGCCCGTCAGGGCGCGTCAGCGGGTGTTGGCGGGTGTCGGGGCTGGCTTAACTATGCGGCATCAGAGC
AGATTGTACTGAGAGTGCACCATTCGACGCTCTCCCTTATGCGACTCCTGCATTAGGAAGCAGCCCAGTA
GTAGGTTGAGGCCGTTGAGCACCGCCGCCGCAAGGAATGGTGCATGCAAGGAGATGGCGCCCAACAGTCC
CCCGGCCACGGGGCCTGCCACCATACCCACGCCGAAACAAGCGCTCATGAGCCCGAAGTGGCGAGCCCGA
TCTTCCCCATCGGTGATGTCGGCGATATAGGCGCCAGCAACCGCACCTGTGGCGCCGGTGATGCCGGCCA
CGATGCGTCCGGCGTAGAGGATCTGGCTAGCGATGACCCTGCTGATTGGTTCGCTGACCATTTCCGGGTG
CGGGACGGCGTTACCAGAAACTCAGAAGGTTCGTCCAACCAAACCGACTCTGACGGCAGTTTACGAGAGA
GATGATAGGGTCTGCTTCAGTAAGCCAGATGCTACACAATTAGGCTTGTACATATTGTCGTTAGAACGCG
GCTACAATTAATACATAACCTTATGTATCATACACATACGATTTAGGTGACACTATAGAATACACGGAAT
TAATTCTAGCTGCGCGCTCGCTCGCTCACTGAGGCCGCCCGGGCAAAGCCCGGGCGTCGGGCGACCTTTG
GTCGCCCGGCCTCAGTGAGCGAGCGAGCGCGCAGAGAGGGAGTGGCCAACTCCATCACTAGGGGTTCCTT
GTAGTTAATGATTAACCCGCCATGCTACTTATCTACGTAGCCATGCTCTAGGTACCATTGACGTCAATAA
TGACGTATGTTCCCATAGTAACGCCAATAGGGACTTTCCATTGACGTCAATGGGTGGAGTATTTACGGTA
AACTGCCCACTTGGCAGTACATCAAGTGTATCATATGCCAAGTACGCCCCCTATTGACGTCAATGACGGT
AAATGGCCCGCCTGGCATTATGCCCAGTACATGACCTTATGGGACTTTCCTACTTGGCAGTACATCTACG
TATTAGTCATCGCTATTACCATGGTCGAGGTGAGCCCCACGTTCTGCTTCACTCTCCCCATCTCCCCCCC
CTCCCCACCCCCAATTTTGTATTTATTTATTTTTTAATTATTTTGTGCAGCGATGGGGGCGGGGGGGGGG
GGGGGGCGCGCGCCRGGGGGGGSGGGGSGGGGSGRGGGGSGGGGSGGGGSGAGGCGGAGAGGTGCGGCGG
CAGCCAATCAGAGCGGCGCGCTCCGAAAGTTTCCTTTTATGGCGAGGCGGCGGCGGCGGCGGCCCTATAA
AAAGCGAAGCGCGCGGCGGGCGGGAGTCGCTGCGCGCTGCCTTCGCCCCGTGCCCCGCTCCGCCGCCGCC
TCGCGCCGCCCGCCCCGGCTCTGACTGACCGCGTTACTCCCACAGGTGAGCGGGCGGGACGGCCCTTCTC
CTCCGGGCTGTAATTAGCGCTTGGTTTAATGACGGCTTGTTTCTTTTCTGTGGCTGCGTGAAAGCCTTGA
GGGGCTCCGGGAGGGCCCTTTGTGCGGGGGGAGCGGCTCGGGGCTGTCCGCGGGGGGACGGCTGCCTTCG
GGGGGGACGGGGCAGGGCGGGGTTCGGCTTCTGGCGTGTGACCGGCGGCTCTAGAGCCTCTGCTAACCAT
GTTCATGCCTTCTTCTTTTTCCTACAGCTCCTGGGCAACGTGCTGGTTATTGTGCTGTCTCATCATTTTG
GCAAAGAATTGGATCCACCGGTCGCCACCATGGTGAGCAAGGGCGAGGAGCTGTTCACCGGGGTGGTGCC
CATCCTGGTCGAGCTGGACGGCGACGTAAACGGCCACAAGTTCAGCGTGTCCGGCGAGGGCGAGGGCGAT
GCCACCTACGGCAAGCTGACCCTGAAGTTCATCTGCACCACCGGCAAGCTGCCCGTGCCCTGGCCCACCC
TCGTGACCACCTTCGGCTACGGCCTGCAGTGCTTCGCCCGCTACCCCGACCACATGAAGCAGCACGACTT
CTTCAAGTCCGCCATGCCCGAAGGCTACGTCCAGGAGCGCACCATCTTCTTCAAGGACGACGGCAACTAC
AAGACCCGCGCCGAGGTGAAGTTCGAGGGCGACACCCTGGTGAACCGCATCGAGCTGAAGGGCATCGACT
TCAAGGAGGACGGCAACATCCTGGGGCACAAGCTGGAGTACAACTACAACAGCCACAACGTCTATATCAT
GGCCGACAAGCAGAAGAACGGCATCAAGGTGAACTTCAAGATCCGCCACAACATCGAGGACGGCAGCGTG
CAGCTCGCCGACCACTACCAGCAGAACACCCCCATCGGCGACGGCCCCGTGCTGCTGCCCGACAACCACT
ACCTGAGCTACCAGTCCGCCCTGAGCAAAGACCCCAACGAGAAGCGCGATCACATGGTCCTGCTGGAGTT
CGTGACCGCCGCCGGGATCACTCTCGGCATGGACGAGCTGTACAAGTAAAGC
