>Addgene plasmid #180397 | AAV.CBA.YFP.miR-E_shIrak1-1 | depositor partial sequence | sequence record 350473 | shIrak1-1 stem-sense-loop-antisense-stem
TGCTGTTGACAGTGAGCGACCGGGCTATTCAGTTTTTACATAGTGAAGCCACAGATGTATGTAAAAACTG
AATAGCCCGGGTGCCTACTGCCTCGGA
